Addgene plasmid #115828: pscALPS-SIV-AGM-MAL vpr
Purpose: Encodes codon optimized 3xFLAG-SIVAGM Vpr (MAL_ZMB) (LC114462) and puromycin resistance protein
Depositing lab: Jeremy Luban. Depositing organization: University of Massachusetts, Worcester. Publication: Primate immunodeficiency virus proteins Vpx and Vpr counteract transcriptional repression of proviruses by the HUSH complex. Yurkovetskiy L, Guney MH, Kim K, Goh SL, McCauley S, Dauphin A, Diehl WE, Luban J. Nat Microbiol. 2018 Dec;3(12):1354-1361. doi: 10.1038/s41564-018-0256-x. Epub 2018 Oct 8. PubMed 30297740.
Backbone
  Vector backbone: pscALPS Puro
  Vector type: Lentiviral
  Selectable markers: Puromycin
Growth in bacteria
  Bacterial resistance: Ampicillin, 100 μg/mL
  Growth temperature: 30°C
  Growth strain: NEB Stable
  Copy number: High Copy
Gene/Insert
  Gene/Insert name: SIVAGM Vpr (MAL_ZMB) (LC114462)
  Promoter: SFFV
  Tag / fusion protein: 3x-FLAG (N terminal on insert)
  Cloning method: Restriction Enzyme; 5′ cloning site XbaI (unknown if destroyed); 3′ cloning site EcoRI (unknown if destroyed)
Terms and licenses: Academic/Nonprofit Terms; Industry Terms: Not Available to Industry
Depositor comments: PuroR . Please visit https://www.biorxiv.org/content/early/2018/04/03/293001 for bioRxiv preprint.
How to cite: pscALPS-SIV-AGM-MAL vpr was a gift from Jeremy Luban (Addgene plasmid # 115828 ; http://n2t.net/addgene:115828 ; RRID:Addgene_115828)
