[The description below was written by a language model from this plasmid's Addgene catalogue record and pLannotate feature annotations shown in this document.]
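Description:
pscALPS-SIV-AGM-MAL vpr is an HIV-1-based lentiviral transfer vector built on the pscALPS Puro backbone, designed to deliver a codon-optimized Vpr gene from an African green monkey simian immunodeficiency virus (SIVagm, MAL_ZMB isolate) into mammalian cells. In bacteria it replicates from a high-copy ColE1/pUC-type origin and is selected with ampicillin through the β-lactamase gene. The viral genome is transcribed from a CMV enhancer/promoter placed upstream of a truncated 5' LTR. It carries the usual cis-acting elements for vector production and transduction: the Ψ packaging signal with an adjoining gag fragment, the Rev response element for Rev-dependent nuclear export, the cPPT/CTS, a WPRE to boost transcript expression, and a truncated 3' LTR preceded by residual nef sequence. An SV40 enhancer/early promoter is also annotated upstream of the CMV element.

The payload is driven by the spleen focus-forming virus (SFFV) LTR promoter, which expresses Vpr with an N-terminal 3xFLAG tag for detection or immunoprecipitation. The automated annotation detects only a FLAG fragment and labels the open reading frame as SIV Vpx by homology, which reflects the relatedness of these two accessory proteins; the catalogue identifies it as Vpr. Downstream lies a puromycin N-acetyltransferase gene for selecting transduced cells. The roughly 500 nt between the two coding sequences is unannotated, so the record does not state what element drives puromycin resistance expression. The associated study examined how primate immunodeficiency virus Vpx and Vpr proteins counteract transcriptional repression of proviruses by the HUSH complex, so this construct likely served to stably express the tagged SIVagm Vpr for that comparison.
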