Features (pLannotate 1.2.2; 21 found; start..end, strand, type, name):
     69..398     +  promoter       SV40 promoter: SV40 enhancer and early promoter
    410..789     +  enhancer       CMV enhancer: human cytomegalovirus immediate early enhancer
    790..989     +  promoter       CMV promoter: human cytomegalovirus (CMV) immediate early promoter
   1007..1187    +  LTR            5' LTR (truncated): truncated 5' long terminal repeat (LTR) from HIV-1
   1234..1359    +  misc_feature   HIV-1 Ψ: packaging signal of human immunodeficiency virus type 1
   1343..1681    +  CDS            HIV-1 gag (fragment): gag protein from human immunodeficiency virus 1; gag
   1856..2089    +  misc_feature   RRE: The Rev response element (RRE) of HIV-1 allows for Rev-dependent mRNA export from the nucleus to the cytoplasm.
   2210..2452    +  CDS            env (fragment): ENV_HV2ST - Experimental evidence at protein level: Swiss-Prot protein existence level 1. The gp120-gp41 heterodimer allows rapid transcytosis of the virus through CD4 negative cells such as simple epithelial monolayers of the intestinal, rectal and endocervical epithelial barriers. Both gp120 and gp41 specifically recognize glycosphingolipids galactosyl- ceramide (GalCer) or 3' sulfo-galactosyl-ceramide (GalS) present in the lipid rafts structures of epithelial cells. Binding to these alternative receptors allows the rapid transcytosis of the virus through the epithelial cells. This transcyto
   2465..2565    +  CDS            Rev (fragment): human immunodeficiency virus 1 (HIV-1) Rev protein; rev; enhances nuclear export of unspliced and incompletely spliced viral mRNAs
   2615..2732    +  misc_feature   cPPT/CTS: central polypurine tract and central termination sequence of HIV-1
   2869..3276    +  promoter       SFFV promoter: spleen focus-forming virus long terminal repeat (LTR) promoter
   3342..3364    +  CDS            FLAG (fragment): FLAG® epitope tag, followed by an enterokinase cleavage site
   3375..3734    +  CDS            vpx: VPX_SIVVG - Protein inferred from homology: Swiss-Prot protein existence level 3. Plays a role in nuclear translocation of the viral pre- integration complex (PIC), thus is required for the virus to infect non-dividing cells. Targets specific host proteins for degradation by the 26S proteasome. Acts by associating with the cellular CUL4A-DDB1 E3 ligase complex through direct interaction with host VPRPB/DCAF-1. This change in the E3 ligase substrate specificity results in the degradation of host SAMHD1. In turn, SAMHD1 depletion allows viral replication in host myeloid cells by preventing SAMHD
   4247..4846    +  CDS            PuroR: puromycin N-acetyltransferase; pac from Streptomyces alboniger; confers resistance to puromycin
   4856..5444    +  misc_feature   WPRE: woodchuck hepatitis virus posttranscriptional regulatory element
   5455..5955    +  CDS            nef (fragment): NEF_HV1LA - Experimental evidence at protein level: Swiss-Prot protein existence level 1. Extracellular Nef protein targets CD4(+) T-lymphocytes for apoptosis by interacting with CXCR4 surface receptors. From Human immunodeficiency virus type 1 group M subtype B (isolate Lai) (HIV-1).
   5962..6142    +  LTR            5' LTR (truncated): truncated 5' long terminal repeat (LTR) from HIV-1
   6213..6801    -  rep_origin     ori: high-copy-number ColE1/pMB1/pBR322/pUC origin of replication
   6972..7832    -  CDS            AmpR: β-lactamase; bla; confers resistance to ampicillin, carbenicillin, and related antibiotics
   7833..7937    -  promoter       AmpR promoter: bla
   7996..8048    -  misc_feature   bom (fragment): basis of mobility region from pBR322
>Addgene plasmid #115828 | pscALPS-SIV-AGM-MAL vpr | addgene full sequence | sequence record 232537 | Addgene NGS Result
AATCTGCTTAGGGTTAGGCGTTTTGCGCTGCTTCGCGATGTACGGGCCAGATATACGCGCTGTGGAATGT
GTGTCAGTTAGGGTGTGGAAAGTCCCCAGGCTCCCCAGCAGGCAGAAGTATGCAAAGCATGCATCTCAAT
TAGTCAGCAACCAGGTGTGGAAAGTCCCCAGGCTCCCCAGCAGGCAGAAGTATGCAAAGCATGCATCTCA
ATTAGTCAGCAACCATAGTCCCGCCCCTAACTCCGCCCATCCCGCCCCTAACTCCGCCCAGTTCCGCCCA
TTCTCCGCCCCATGGCTGACTAATTTTTTTTATTTATGCAGAGGCCGAGGCCGCCTCTGCCTCTGAGCTA
TTCCAGAAGTAGTGAGGAGGCTTTTTTGGAGGCCTAGGCTTTTGCAAAAAGCTCGCGTTGACATTGATTA
TTGACTAGTTATTAATAGTAATCAATTACGGGGTCATTAGTTCATAGCCCATATATGGAGTTCCGCGTTA
CATAACTTACGGTAAATGGCCCGCCTGGCTGACCGCCCAACGACCCCCGCCCATTGACGTCAATAATGAC
GTATGTTCCCATAGTAACGCCAATAGGGACTTTCCATTGACGTCAATGGGTGGAGTATTTACGGTAAACT
GCCCACTTGGCAGTACATCAAGTGTATCATATGCCAAGTACGCCCCCTATTGACGTCAATGACGGTAAAT
GGCCCGCCTGGCATTATGCCCAGTACATGACCTTATGGGACTTTCCTACTTGGCAGTACATCTACGTATT
AGTCATCGCTATTACCATGGTGATGCGGTTTTGGCAGTACATCAATGGGCGTGGATAGCGGTTTGACTCA
CGGGGATTTCCAAGTCTCCACCCCATTGACGTCAATGGGAGTTTGTTTTGGCACCAAAATCAACGGGACT
TTCCAAAATGTCGTAACAACTCCGCCCCATTGACGCAAATGGGCGGTAGGCGTGTACGGTGGGAGGTCTA
TATAAGCAGCGCGTTTTGCCTGTACTGGGTCTCTCTGGTTAGACCAGATCTGAGCCTGGGAGCTCTCTGG
CTAACTAGGGAACCCACTGCTTAAGCCTCAATAAAGCTTGCCTTGAGTGCTTCAAGTAGTGTGTGCCCGT
CTGTTGTGTGACTCTGGTAACTAGAGATCCCTCAGACCCTTTTAGTCAGTGTGGAAAATCTCTAGCAGTG
GCGCCCGAACAGGGACTTGAAAGCGAAAGGGAAACCAGAGGAGCTCTCTCGACGCAGGACTCGGCTTGCT
GAAGCGCGCACGGCAAGAGGCGAGGGGCGGCGACTGGTGAGTACGCCAAAAATTTTGACTAGCGGAGGCT
AGAAGGAGAGAGATGGGTGCGAGAGCGTCAGTATTAAGCGGGGGAGAATTAGATCGCGATGGGAAAAAAT
TCGGTTAAGGCCAGGGGGAAAGAAAAAATATAAATTAAAACATATAGTATGGGCAAGCAGGGAGCTAGAA
CGATTCGCAGTTAATCCTGGCCTGTTAGAAACATCAGAAGGCTGTAGACAAATACTGGGACAGCTACAAC
CATCCCTTCAGACAGGATCAGAAGAACTTAGATCATTATATAATACAGTAGCAACCCTCTATTGTGTGCA
TCAAAGGATAGAGATAAAAGACACCAAGGAAGCTTTAGACAAGATAGAGGAAGAGCAAAACAAAAGTAAG
ACCACCGCACAGCAAGCGGCCGGCCGCTGATCTTCAGACCTGGAGGAGGAGATATGAGGGACAATTGGAG
AAGTGAATTATATAAATATAAAGTAGTAAAAATTGAACCATTAGGAGTAGCACCCACCAAGGCAAAGAGA
AGAGTGGTGCAGAGAGAAAAAAGAGCAGTGGGAATAGGAGCTTTGTTCCTTGGGTTCTTGGGAGCAGCAG
GAAGCACTATGGGCGCAGCGTCAATGACGCTGACGGTACAGGCCAGACAATTATTGTCTGGTATAGTGCA
GCAGCAGAACAATTTGCTGAGGGCTATTGAGGCGCAACAGCATCTGTTGCAACTCACAGTCTGGGGCATC
AAGCAGCTCCAGGCAAGAATCCTGGCTGTGGAAAGATACCTAAAGGATCAACAGCTCCTGGGGATTTGGG
GTTGCTCTGGAAAACTCATTTGCACCACTGCTGTGCCTTGGAATGCTAGTTGGAGTAATAAATCTCTGGA
ACAGATTTGGAATCACACGACCTGGATGGAGTGGGACAGAGAATTAACAATTACACAAGCTTAATACACT
CCTTAATTGAAGAATCGCAAAACCAGCAAGAAAAGAATGAACAAGAATTATTGGAATTAGATAAATGGGC
AAGTTTGTGGAATTGGTTTAACATAACAAATTGGCTGTGGTATATAAAATTATTCATAATGATAGTAGGA
GGCTTGGTAGGTTTAAGAATAGTTTTTGCTGTACTTTCTATAGTGAATAGAGTTAGGCAGGGATATTCAC
CATTATCGTTTCAGACCCACCTCCCAACCCCGAGGGGACCCGACAGGCCCGAAGGAATAGAAGAAGAAGG
TGGAGAGAGAGACAGAGACAGATCCATTCGATTAGTGAACGGATCGGCACTGCGTGCGCCAATTCTGCAG
ACAAATGGCAGTATTCATCCACAATTTTAAAAGAAAAGGGGGGATTGGGGGGTACAGTGCAGGGGAAAGA
ATAGTAGACATAATAGCAACAGACATACAAACTAAAGAATTACAAAAACAAATTACAAAAATTCAAAATT
TTCGGGTTTATTACAGGGACAGCAGAGATCCAGTTTGGTTAATTAACTGCAGCCCCGATAAAATAAAAGA
TTTTATTTAGTCTCCAGAAAAAGGGGGGAATGAAAGACCCCACCTGTAGGTTTGGCAAGCTAGCTGCAGT
AACGCCATTTTGCAAGGCATGGAAAAATACCAAACCAAGAATAGAGAAGTTCAGATCAAGGGCGGGTACA
TGAAAATAGCTAACGTTGGGCCAAACAGGATATCTGCGGTGAGCAGTTTCGGCCCCGGCCCGGGGCCAAG
AACAGATGGTCACCGCAGTTTCGGCCCCGGCCCGAGGCCAAGAACAGATGGTCCCCAGATATGGCCCAAC
CCTCAGCAGTTTCTTAAGACCCATCAGATGTTTCCAGGCTCCCCCAAGGACCTGAAATGACCCTGCGCCT
TATTTGAATTAACCAATCAGCCTGCTTCTCGCTTCTGTTCGCGCGCTTCTGCTTCCCGAGCTCTATAAAA
GAGCTCACAACCCCTCACTCGGCGCGCCAGTCCTCCGACAGACTGAGTCGCCCGGGGGTCTAGAGCCGCC
ATGGATTATAAAGATGACGATGACAAAGACTATAAAGACGATGACGACAAAGATTACAAGGACGACGACG
ACAAAGCGGCCGCTATGGCATCCGGGGGCTCCGAGAACCGAGAACGCAGACCGGGATGGCTTGAGATCTG
GGATTTGTCACGAGAGCCTTGGGACGAATGGCTTAGGGACATGCTTACTGACCTCAACCAAGAGGCAAGG
AGGCACTTCGGTCGAGAGTTGCTGTTTCAAGTCTGGAATTATTGTCAGGAGGAAGGTGAGAGGAATGAGG
TGCCCATGAGTGAACGGGCCTACCGGTATTACCGGATTGTGCAGAAGGCTCTCTTTGTCCATTTTCGATG
CGGTTGTCGACGACGAACACCATTTGAGCCCTATGAAGAAAGGCGCAATGGAGAGGGTGGCGGCAGAGCC
GGCAGAGTTCCTCCGGGATTGGAAGACTAACCCGGGGAATTCTCGACCTTGACTGGCGGCGCGACCTTGA
GGCCTGCGTTCGCCTCAGTTGCCCCCTCTGTGCAATGGGGAGACGCGCCTCATCGCTTGACAACGGCCGA
AGAGCCGCCGCGCTTCCGTCTCCCGCGTGCGCGCGCCATGCTGCCCACCCCCGTTCCGCACTGACCCTCC
CCCGTGCCCCGCGTCCCGTACTGCCGCCCCGCCCCGAGTCCCATGCCGCAGCCACCGCGACGGAGCCCGC
AGGCGGGAACCTGCCTCCGCGCGTTAGCGCGCACGCGCGCCTCATGTGTCGTCCCCATCAGCGCCGGCTT
CCGTCTATAGGCCAGATGCACTGTCACTCTGGCGAAGTCGCAGACCCGATTGGCCGGGACGGAGGCGCGA
GACCGGGTTGCGGGCGGGGCCGAACGTGGTATAAAAGGGGCGGGAGGCCAGGCTCGTGCCGTTTTGCAGA
CGCCACCGCCGAGGAAAACCGTGTACTATTAGCCACGCGTGCCACCATGACCGAGTACAAGCCCACGGTG
CGCCTCGCCACCCGCGACGACGTCCCCCGGGCCGTACGCACCCTCGCCGCCGCGTTCGCCGACTACCCCG
CCACGCGCCACACCGTCGACCCGGACCGCCACATCGAGCGGGTCACCGAGCTGCAAGAACTCTTCCTCAC
GCGCGTCGGGCTCGACATCGGCAAGGTGTGGGTCGCGGACGACGGCGCCGCGGTGGCGGTCTGGACCACG
CCGGAGAGCGTCGAAGCGGGGGCGGTGTTCGCCGAGATCGGCCCGCGCATGGCCGAGTTGAGCGGTTCCC
GGCTGGCCGCGCAGCAACAGATGGAAGGCCTCCTGGCGCCGCACCGGCCCAAGGAGCCCGCGTGGTTCCT
GGCCACCGTCGGCGTCTCGCCCGACCACCAGGGCAAGGGTCTGGGCAGCGCCGTCGTGCTCCCCGGAGTG
GAGGCGGCCGAGCGCGCCGGGGTGCCCGCCTTCCTGGAGACCTCCGCGCCCCGCAACCTCCCCTTCTACG
AGCGGCTCGGCTTCACCGTCACCGCCGACGTCGAGGTGCCCGAAGGACCGCGCACCTGGTGCATGACCCG
CAAGCCCGGTGCCTGAGCGATCGCTAATCAACCTCTGGATTACAAAATTTGTGAAAGATTGACTGGTATT
CTTAACTATGTTGCTCCTTTTACGCTATGTGGATACGCTGCTTTAATGCCTTTGTATCATGCTATTGCTT
CCCGTATGGCTTTCATTTTCTCCTCCTTGTATAAATCCTGGTTGCTGTCTCTTTATGAGGAGTTGTGGCC
CGTTGTCAGGCAACGTGGCGTGGTGTGCACTGTGTTTGCTGACGCAACCCCCACTGGTTGGGGCATTGCC
ACCACCTGTCAGCTCCTTTCCGGGACTTTCGCTTTCCCCCTCCCTATTGCCACGGCGGAACTCATCGCCG
CCTGCCTTGCCCGCTGCTGGACAGGGGCTCGGCTGTTGGGCACTGACAATTCCGTGGTGTTGTCGGGGAA
GCTGACGTCCTTTCCATGGCTGCTCGCCTGTGTTGCCACCTGGATTCTGCGCGGGACGTCCTTCTGCTAC
GTCCCTTCGGCCCTCAATCCAGCGGACCTTCCTTCCCGCGGCCTGCTGCCGGCTCTGCGGCCTCTTCCGC
GTCTTCGCCTTCGCCCTCAGACGAGTCGGATCTCCCTTTGGGCCGCCTCCCCGCTTAATCGCGTCGAGAC
CTAGAAAAACATGGAGCAATCACAAGTAGCAATACAGCAGCTACCAATGCTGATTGTGCCTGGCTAGAAG
CACAAGAGGAGGAGGAGGTGGGTTTTCCAGTCACACCTCAGGTACCTTTAAGACCAATGACTTACAAGGC
AGCTGTAGATCTTAGCCACTTTTTAAAAGAAAAGGGGGGACTGGAAGGGCTAATTCACTCCCAACGAAGA
CAAGATATCCTTGATCTGTGGATCTACCACACACAAGGCTACTTCCCTGATTGGCAGAACTACACACCAG
GGCCAGGGATCAGATATCCACTGACCTTTGGATGGTGCTACAAGCTAGTACCAGTTGAGCAAGAGAAGGT
AGAAGAAGCCAATGAAGGAGAGAACACCCGCTTGTTACACCCTGTGAGCCTGCATGGGATGGATGACCCG
GAGAGAGAAGTATTAGAGTGGAGGTTTGACAGCCGCCTAGCATTTCATCACATGGCCCGAGAGCTGCATC
CGGACTGTACTGGGTCTCTCTGGTTAGACCAGATCTGAGCCTGGGAGCTCTCTGGCTAACTAGGGAACCC
ACTGCTTAAGCCTCAATAAAGCTTGCCTTGAGTGCTTCAAGTAGTGTGTGCCCGTCTGTTGTGTGACTCT
GGTAACTAGAGATCCCTCAGACCCTTTTAGTCAGTGTGGAAAATCTCTAGCAGGGCCCGTTTCATGTGAG
CAAAAGGCCAGCAAAAGGCCAGGAACCGTAAAAAGGCCGCGTTGCTGGCGTTTTTCCATAGGCTCCGCCC
CCCTGACGAGCATCACAAAAATCGACGCTCAAGTCAGAGGTGGCGAAACCCGACAGGACTATAAAGATAC
CAGGCGTTTCCCCCTGGAAGCTCCCTCGTGCGCTCTCCTGTTCCGACCCTGCCGCTTACCGGATACCTGT
CCGCCTTTCTCCCTTCGGGAAGCGTGGCGCTTTCTCATAGCTCACGCTGTAGGTATCTCAGTTCGGTGTA
GGTCGTTCGCTCCAAGCTGGGCTGTGTGCACGAACCCCCCGTTCAGCCCGACCGCTGCGCCTTATCCGGT
AACTATCGTCTTGAGTCCAACCCGGTAAGACACGACTTATCGCCACTGGCAGCAGCCACTGGTAACAGGA
TTAGCAGAGCGAGGTATGTAGGCGGTGCTACAGAGTTCTTGAAGTGGTGGCCTAACTACGGCTACACTAG
AAGAACAGTATTTGGTATCTGCGCTCTGCTGAAGCCAGTTACCTTCGGAAAAAGAGTTGGTAGCTCTTGA
TCCGGCAAACAAACCACCGCTGGTAGCGGTGGTTTTTTTGTTTGCAAGCAGCAGATTACGCGCAGAAAAA
AAGGATCTCAAGAAGATCCTTTGATCTTTTCTACGGGGTCTGACGCTCAGTGGAACGAAAACTCACGTTA
AGGGATTTTGGTCATGAGATTATCAAAAAGGATCTTCACCTAGATCCTTTTAAATTAAAAATGAAGTTTT
AAATCAATCTAAAGTATATATGAGTAAACTTGGTCTGACAGTTACCAATGCTTAATCAGTGAGGCACCTA
TCTCAGCGATCTGTCTATTTCGTTCATCCATAGTTGCCTGACTCCCCGTCGTGTAGATAACTACGATACG
GGAGGGCTTACCATCTGGCCCCAGTGCTGCAATGATACCGCGAGACCCACGCTCACCGGCTCCAGATTTA
TCAGCAATAAACCAGCCAGCCGGAAGGGCCGAGCGCAGAAGTGGTCCTGCAACTTTATCCGCCTCCATCC
AGTCTATTAATTGTTGCCGGGAAGCTAGAGTAAGTAGTTCGCCAGTTAATAGTTTGCGCAACGTTGTTGC
CATTGCTACAGGCATCGTGGTGTCACGCTCGTCGTTTGGTATGGCTTCATTCAGCTCCGGTTCCCAACGA
TCAAGGCGAGTTACATGATCCCCCATGTTGTGCAAAAAAGCGGTTAGCTCCTTCGGTCCTCCGATCGTTG
TCAGAAGTAAGTTGGCCGCAGTGTTATCACTCATGGTTATGGCAGCACTGCATAATTCTCTTACTGTCAT
GCCATCCGTAAGATGCTTTTCTGTGACTGGTGAGTACTCAACCAAGTCATTCTGAGAATAGTGTATGCGG
CGACCGAGTTGCTCTTGCCCGGCGTCAATACGGGATAATACCGCGCCACATAGCAGAACTTTAAAAGTGC
TCATCATTGGAAAACGTTCTTCGGGGCGAAAACTCTCAAGGATCTTACCGCTGTTGAGATCCAGTTCGAT
GTAACCCACTCGTGCACCCAACTGATCTTCAGCATCTTTTACTTTCACCAGCGTTTCTGGGTGAGCAAAA
ACAGGAAGGCAAAATGCCGCAAAAAAGGGAATAAGGGCGACACGGAAATGTTGAATACTCATACTCTTCC
TTTTTCAATATTATTGAAGCATTTATCAGGGTTATTGTCTCATGAGCGGATACATATTTGAATGTATTTA
GAAAAATAAACAAATAGGGGTTCCGCGCACATTTCCCCGAAAAGTGCCACCTGACGTCGACGGATCGGGA
GATCTCCCGATCCCCTATGGTGCACTCTCAGTACAATCTGCTCTGATGCCGCATAGTTAAGCCAGTATCT
GCTCCCTGCTTGTGTGTTGGAGGTCGCTGAGTAGTGCGCGAGCAAAATTTAAGCTACAACAAGGCAAGGC
TTGACCGACAATTGCATGAAG
