>Addgene plasmid #115828 | pscALPS-SIV-AGM-MAL vpr | depositor partial sequence | sequence record 218777 | SIV AGM MAL Vpr
TCTAGAGCCGCCATGGATTATAAAGATGACGATGACAAAGACTATAAAGACGATGACGACAAAGATTACA
AGGACGACGACGACAAAGCGGCCGCTATGGCATCCGGGGGCTCCGAGAACCGAGAACGCAGACCGGGATG
GCTTGAGATCTGGGATTTGTCACGAGAGCCTTGGGACGAATGGCTTAGGGACATGCTTACTGACCTCAAC
CAAGAGGCAAGGAGGCACTTCGGTCGAGAGTTGCTGTTTCAAGTCTGGAATTATTGTCAGGAGGAAGGTG
AGAGGAATGAGGTGCCCATGAGTGAACGGGCCTACCGGTATTACCGGATTGTGCAGAAGGCTCTCTTTGT
CCATTTTCGATGCGGTTGTCGACGACGAACACCATTTGAGCCCTATGAAGAAAGGCGCAATGGAGAGGGT
GGCGGCAGAGCCGGCAGAGTTCCTCCGGGATTGGAAGACTAACCCGGGGAATTC
